Addgene plasmid #68342: HuEV-A
Purpose: (Empty Backbone) Gateway compatible human expression vector that adds a "flexible" 3XFLAG,V5,YFP N terminus tag
Depositing lab: Jef Boeke. Depositing organization: Johns Hopkins University and School of Medicine. Publication: Fluorescence ImmunoPrecipitation (FLIP): a Novel Assay for High-Throughput IP. Mita P, Lhakhang T, Li D, Eichinger DJ, Fenyo D, Boeke JD. Biol Proced Online. 2016 Aug 15;18:16. doi: 10.1186/s12575-016-0046-x. eCollection 2016. 46 PubMed 27528826.
Backbone
  Vector backbone: pCEP4
  Backbone manufacturer: Invitrogen
  Backbone size (bp): 10200
  Modifications to backbone: The HuEV-A vector was constructed from a one-step ligation reaction with two inserts and a vector fragment. The backbone for the HuEV-A vector was the previously described pCEP4-Puro plasmid (5). The first insert was a DNA fragment containing the chloramphenicol resistance gene, ccdB gene, and att-R2 site, and was constructed by joining a NotI/KpnI segment of the Gateway Reading frame A cloning vector (Life Technologies, Cat #11828-029) containing the chloramphenicol resistance gene and the att-R2 site to a second synthetic DNA fragment (UEV) containing the complementary att-R1 site along with a series of epitope tags, recombination sites, and the Venus YFP sequence with BsiWI (compatible with BsrGI) and EagI (compatible with NotI) termini. The pCEP Puro backbone vector was digested with KpnI and BsrGI, and the inserts were ligated into the backbone using T4 DNA ligase in ligase buffer (Enzymatics). Vectors were transformed into E. coli and selected on ampicillin/chloramphenicol plates.
  Vector type: Mammalian Expression, Cre/Lox
  Promoter: TET-CMV
  Selectable markers: Puromycin
  Tag / fusion protein: 3xFLAG, V5 and YFP (N terminal on backbone)
Growth in bacteria
  Bacterial resistance: Chloramphenicol and Ampicillin, 25 & 100 μg/mL
  Growth temperature: 37°C
  Growth strain: ccdB Survival
  Copy number: High Copy
Gene/Insert
  Cloning method: Gateway Cloning
Terms and licenses: Academic/Nonprofit Terms; Industry Terms: Not Available to Industry
How to cite: HuEV-A was a gift from Jef Boeke (Addgene plasmid # 68342 ; http://n2t.net/addgene:68342 ; RRID:Addgene_68342)
