[The description below was written by a language model from this plasmid's Addgene catalogue record and pLannotate feature annotations shown in this document.]
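Description:
HuEV-A is an empty Gateway destination vector for tagged protein expression in human cells, built on a puromycin-selectable derivative of the episomal pCEP4 backbone. The depositor sequence is about 12.4 kb. In E. coli it replicates from a high-copy ColE1/pUC-type origin and carries ampicillin resistance on the backbone plus chloramphenicol resistance within the Gateway cassette. Because that cassette also encodes the CcdB toxin, the unrecombined vector must be maintained in a ccdB-tolerant strain. In mammalian cells, the Epstein-Barr virus oriP origin and EBNA1 coding sequence support maintenance as an extrachromosomal episome, and a mouse PGK promoter–PuroR–PGK poly(A) unit provides puromycin selection.

The expression unit is driven by a Tet-responsive promoter (seven tet operators upstream of a minimal CMV promoter), so transcription depends on a tetracycline-controlled transactivator, which is not annotated on this plasmid. Downstream lies a synthetic N-terminal tag module: FLAG epitope repeats (catalogued as 3xFLAG), a V5 epitope listed in the catalogue but not picked up by the annotation, and Venus YFP followed by a TEV protease cleavage site. The attR1–CmR–ccdB–attR2 cassette comes next, terminated by an SV40 poly(A) signal. An LR reaction with an entry clone replaces the cassette with the gene of interest, fused in frame behind the tags. The "flexible" nature of the tag comes from nested recombinase sites. A lox66/loxP pair brackets the YFP–TEV segment, and two minimal FRT sites bracket the whole annotated tag region. This arrangement suggests that Cre or FLP can remove YFP alone or the larger tag block. The associated publication describes a fluorescence-based, high-throughput immunoprecipitation assay, which matches the pairing of affinity epitopes with a fluorescent reporter.
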