Features (pLannotate 1.2.2; 32 found; start..end, strand, type, name):
      2..315     +  promoter       tight TRE promoter: Tet-responsive promoter PTight, consisting of seven tet operator sequences followed by the minimal CMV promoter
    376..409     +  protein_bind   FRT (minimal): supports FLP-mediated excision but not integration (Turan and Bode, 2011) FLP recombinase from the Saccharomyces cerevisiae 2μ plasmid
    413..439     +  CDS            5xFLAG (fragment): five tandem FLAG® epitope tags
    464..486     +  CDS            3xFLAG (fragment): three tandem FLAG® epitope tags, followed by an enterokinase cleavage site
    530..563     -  protein_bind   lox66: Right element (RE) mutant of loxP (Araki et al., 2010). Cre-mediated recombination occurs in the 8-bp core sequence (GCATACAT). Cre recombinase
    566..1282    +  CDS            mVenus: mVenus is a basic (constitutively fluorescent) yellow fluorescent protein published in 2006, derived from Aequorea victoria. It is reported to be a rapidly-maturing monomer with moderate acid sensitivity.
   1289..1309    +  CDS            TEV site: tobacco etch virus (TEV) protease recognition and cleavage site
   1334..1367    -  protein_bind   loxP: Cre-mediated recombination occurs in the 8-bp core sequence (GCATACAT). Cre recombinase
   1371..1404    +  protein_bind   FRT (minimal): supports FLP-mediated excision but not integration (Turan and Bode, 2011) FLP recombinase from the Saccharomyces cerevisiae 2μ plasmid
   1412..1536    +  protein_bind   attR1: mutant version of attR; recombination site for the Gateway® LR reaction LR Clonase™
   1561..1591    +  promoter       lac UV5 promoter: E. coli lac promoter with an "up" mutation
   1615..1644    +  promoter       cat promoter (fragment): promoter of the E. coli cat gene encoding chloramphenicol acetyltransferase
   1645..2304    +  CDS            CmR: chloramphenicol acetyltransferase; cat; confers resistance to chloramphenicol
   2483..2641    +  CDS            ccdA (fragment): CCDA_ECO57 - Also known as H, letA. Experimental evidence at protein level: Swiss-Prot protein existence level 1. Antitoxin component of a type II toxin-antitoxin (TA) system which inhibits the post-segregational killing (PSK) of plasmid-free cells, also referred to as a plasmid addiction system. Binds to and blocks the activity of CcdB; will also remove bound CcdB protein from the CcdB-GyrA complex by forming a CcdA-CcdB complex, a process termed rejuvenation. Functions as a transcriptional corepressor for the ccdAB operon, repression also requires CcdB (By similarity). From Escherichia coli
   2646..2948    +  CDS            ccdB: CCDB_ECOLI - Also known as G, letB, letD. Experimental evidence at protein level: Swiss-Prot protein existence level 1. Toxic component of a type II toxin-antitoxin (TA) system, functioning in plasmid maintainence. Responsible for the post- segregational killing (PSK) of plasmid-free cells, also referred to as a plasmid addiction system. Half-life of over 2 hours. Cell killing by CcdB is accompanied by filamentation, defects in chromosome and plasmid segregation, defects in cell division, formation of anucleate cells, decreased DNA synthesis and plasmid loss. Interferes with the activity of DN
   2992..3116    -  protein_bind   attR2: mutant version of attR; recombination site for the Gateway® LR reaction LR Clonase™
   3178..3312    -  polyA_signal   SV40 poly(A) signal: SV40 polyadenylation signal
   3335..3418    -  CDS            large T antigen (fragment): large T antigen from SV40 (simian virus 40)
   3421..3461    +  CDS            rop (fragment): Rop protein, which maintains plasmids at low copy number; rop
   4039..5828    -  rep_origin     oriP: Epstein-Barr virus oriP replication origin (Yates et al., 2000)
   5829..6047    -  CDS            gL (fragment): GL_EBVB9 - Experimental evidence at protein level: Swiss-Prot protein existence level 1. The heterodimer glycoprotein H-glycoprotein L is required for the fusion of viral and plasma membranes leading to virus entry into the host cell. Acts as a functional inhibitor of gH and maintains gH in an inhibited form. Upon binding to host integrins, gL dissociates from gH leading to activation of the viral fusion glycoproteins gB and gH. Fusion of EBV with B-lymphocytes requires the additional receptor- binding protein gp42, which forms a complex with gH/gL. The heterodimer gH/gL targets also host EPHA
   6130..8057    -  CDS            EBNA1 (fragment): Epstein-Barr nuclear antigen 1, also known as EBNA-1 crucial for latent viral infection, and for episomal amplification of vectors containing the oriP origin (Okita et al., 2013)
   8095..8439    -  CDS            BRRF2_EBVB9 (fragment): Protein inferred from homology: Swiss-Prot protein existence level 3. From Epstein-Barr virus (strain B95-8) (HHV-4) (Human herpesvirus 4).
   8442..8465    -  promoter       tet promoter (fragment): E. coli promoter for tetracycline efflux protein gene
   8578..8682    +  promoter       AmpR promoter: bla
   8683..9543    +  CDS            AmpR: β-lactamase; bla; confers resistance to ampicillin, carbenicillin, and related antibiotics
   9714..10302   +  rep_origin     ori: high-copy-number ColE1/pMB1/pBR322/pUC origin of replication
  10348..10471   -  CDS            TcR (fragment): tetracycline efflux protein; tet; confers resistance to tetracycline
  10497..10996   +  promoter       PGK promoter: mouse phosphoglycerate kinase 1 promoter
  11036..11635   +  CDS            PuroR: puromycin N-acetyltransferase; pac from Streptomyces alboniger; confers resistance to puromycin
  11713..12165   +  polyA_signal   PGK poly(A) signal: mouse phosphoglycerate kinase 1 polyadenylation signal
  12214..12239   -  CDS            bla(M) (fragment): β-lactamase lacking the signal sequence; bla(M); allows cytosolic expression of β-lactamase
>Addgene plasmid #68342 | HuEV-A | depositor full sequence | sequence record 119599 | HuEV-A sequence 12383 bps
CGAGTTTACTCCCTATCAGTGATAGAGAACGTATGTCGAGTTTACTCCCTATCAGTGATAGAGAACGATG
TCGAGTTTACTCCCTATCAGTGATAGAGAACGTATGTCGAGTTTACTCCCTATCAGTGATAGAGAACGTA
TGTCGAGTTTACTCCCTATCAGTGATAGAGAACGTATGTCGAGTTTATCCCTATCAGTGATAGAGAACGT
ATGTCGAGTTTACTCCCTATCAGTGATAGAGAACGTATGTCGAGGTAGGCGTGTACGGTGGGAGGCCTAT
ATAAGCAGAGCTCGTTTAGTGAACCGTCAGATCGCAAATTGAGCCCGCAGCCTCCCGCTTCGCTCTCTGC
TCCTCCTGTTCGACAGTCAGCCGCAGAAGTTCTTATTCTCTAGAAAGTATAGGAACTTCACAATGGACTA
CAAGGACGACGACGACAAGGATTATAAAGATGATGATGATAAAGACTATAAGGATGACGATGACAAAGGC
AAGCCCATCCCCAACCCCCTGCTGGGCCTGGACAGCACCTACCGTTCGTATAATGTATGCTATACGAAGT
TATCCATGGTGAGCAAGGGCGAGGAGCTGTTCACCGGGGTGGTGCCCATCCTGGTCGAGCTGGACGGCGA
CGTAAACGGCCACAAGTTCAGCGTGTCCGGTGAGGGCGAGGGCGATGCCACCTACGGCAAGCTGACCCTG
AAGCTGATCTGCACCACCGGCAAGCTGCCCGTGCCCTGGCCCACCCTCGTGACCACCCTGGGCTACGGCC
TGCAGTGCTTCGCCCGCTACCCCGACCACATGAAGCAGCACGACTTCTTCAAGTCCGCCATGCCCGAAGG
CTACGTCCAGGAGCGCACCATCTTCTTCAAGGACGACGGCAACTACAAGACCCGCGCCGAGGTGAAGTTC
GAGGGCGACACCCTGGTGAACCGCATCGAGCTGAAGGGCATCGACTTCAAGGAGGACGGCAACATCCTGG
GGCACAAGCTGGAGTACAACTACAACAGCCACAACGTCTATATCACCGCCGACAAGCAGAAGAACGGCAT
CAAGGCCAACTTTAAGATCCGCCACAACATCGAGGACGGCGGCGTGCAGCTCGCCGACCACTACCAGCAG
AACACCCCCATCGGCGACGGCCCCGTGCTGCTGCCCGACAACCACTACCTGAGCTACCAGTCCAAGCTGA
GCAAAGACCCCAACGAGAAGCGCGATCACATGGTCCTGCTGGAGTTCGTGACCGCCGCCGGGATCACTCT
CGGCATGGACGAGCTGTACAAGCACGTGGAAAACCTGTATTTTCAGGGCCTGGAAGTTCTGTTCCAGGGG
CCCATAACTTCGTATAATGTATGCTATACGAAGTTATCGAGAAGTTCCTATTCTCTAGAAAGTATAGGAA
CTTCGAGATCAACAAGTTTGTACAAAAAAGCTGAACGAGAAACGTAAAATGATATAAATATCAATATATT
AAATTAGATTTTGCATAAAAAACAGACTACATAATACTGTAAAACACAACATATCCAGTCACTATGTCGG
CCGCATTAGGCACCCCAGGCTTTACACTTTATGCTTCCGGCTCGTATAATGTGTGGATTTTGAGTTAGGA
TCCGTCGAGATTTTCAGGAGCTAAGGAAGCTAAAATGGAGAAAAAAATCACTGGATATACCACCGTTGAT
ATATCCCAATGGCATCGTAAAGAACATTTTGAGGCATTTCAGTCAGTTGCTCAATGTACCTATAACCAGA
CCGTTCAGCTGGATATTACGGCCTTTTTAAAGACCGTAAAGAAAAATAAGCACAAGTTTTATCCGGCCTT
TATTCACATTCTTGCCCGCCTGATGAATGCTCATCCGGAATTCCGTATGGCAATGAAAGACGGTGAGCTG
GTGATATGGGATAGTGTTCACCCTTGTTACACCGTTTTCCATGAGCAAACTGAAACGTTTTCATCGCTCT
GGAGTGAATACCACGACGATTTCCGGCAGTTTCTACACATATATTCGCAAGATGTGGCGTGTTACGGTGA
AAACCTGGCCTATTTCCCTAAAGGGTTTATTGAGAATATGTTTTTCGTCTCAGCCAATCCCTGGGTGAGT
TTCACCAGTTTTGATTTAAACGTGGCCAATATGGACAACTTCTTCGCCCCCGTTTTCACCATGGGCAAAT
ATTATACGCAAGGCGACAAGGTGCTGATGCCGCTGGCGATTCAGGTTCATCATGCCGTTTGTGATGGCTT
CCATGTCGGCAGAATGCTTAATGAATTACAACAGTACTGCGATGAGTGGCAGGGCGGGGCGTAAACGCGT
GGATCCGGCTTACTAAAAGCCAGATAACAGTATGCGTATTTGCGCGCTGATTTTTGCGGTATAAGAATAT
ATACTGATATGTATACCCGAAGTATGTCAAAAAGAGGTATGCTATGAAGCAGCGTATTACAGTGACAGTT
GACAGCGACAGCTATCAGTTGCTCAAGGCATATATGATGTCAATATCTCCGGTCTGGTAAGCACAACCAT
GCAGAATGAAGCCCGTCGTCTGCGTGCCGAACGCTGGAAAGCGGAAAATCAGGAAGGGATGGCTGAGGTC
GCCCGGTTTATTGAAATGAACGGCTCTTTTGCTGACGAGAACAGGGGCTGGTGAAATGCAGTTTAAGGTT
TACACCTATAAAAGAGAGAGCCGTTATCGTCTGTTTGTGGATGTACAGAGTGATATTATTGACACGCCCG
GGCGACGGATGGTGATCCCCCTGGCCAGTGCACGTCTGCTGTCAGATAAAGTCTCCCGTGAACTTTACCC
GGTGGTGCATATCGGGGATGAAAGCTGGCGCATGATGACCACCGATATGGCCAGTGTGCCGGTCTCCGTT
ATCGGGGAAGAAGTGGCTGATCTCAGCCACCGCGAAAATGACATCAAAAACGCCATTAACCTGATGTTCT
GGGGAATATAAATGTCAGGCTCCCTTATACACAGCCAGTCTGCAGGTCGACCATAGTGACTGGATATGTT
GTGTTTTACAGTATTATGTAGTCTGTTTTTTATGCAAAATCTAATTTAATATATTGATATTTATATCATT
TTACGTTTCTCGTTCAGCTTTCTTGTACAAAGTGGTGATGGATCCGGTACCAGCTGCTAGCAAGCTTGCT
AGCGGCCGCTCGAGGCCGGCAAGGCCGGATCCAGACATGATAAGATACATTGATGAGTTTGGACAAACCA
CAACTAGAATGCAGTGAAAAAAATGCTTTATTTGTGAAATTTGTGATGCTATTGCTTTATTTGTAACCAT
TATAAGCTGCAATAAACAAGTTAACAACAACAATTGCATTCATTTTATGTTTCAGGTTCAGGGGGAGGTG
TGGGAGGTTTTTTAAAGCAAGTAAAACCTCTACAAATGTGGTATGGCTGATTATGATCCGGCTGCCTCGC
GCGTTTCGGTGATGACGGTGAAAACCTCTGACACATGCAGCTCCCGGAGACGGTCACAGCTTGTCTGTAA
GCGGATGCCGGGAGCAGACAAGCCCGTCAGGCGTCAGCGGGTGTTGGCGGGTGTCGGGGCGCAGCCATGA
GGTCGATCGACTCTAGAGGATCGATGCCCCGCCCCGGACGAACTAAACCTGACTACGACATCTCTGCCCC
TTCTTCGCGGGGCAGTGCATGTAATCCCTTCAGTTGGTTGGTACAACTTGCCAACTGGGCCCTGTTCCAC
ATGTGACACGGGGGGGGACCAAACACAAAGGGGTTCTCTGACTGTAGTTGACATCCTTATAAATGGATGT
GCACATTTGCCAACACTGAGTGGCTTTCATCCTGGAGCAGACTTTGCAGTCTGTGGACTGCAACACAACA
TTGCCTTTATGTGTAACTCTTGGCTGAAGCTCTTACACCAATGCTGGGGGACATGTACCTCCCAGGGGCC
CAGGAAGACTACGGGAGGCTACACCAACGTCAATCAGAGGGGCCTGTGTAGCTACCGATAAGCGGACCCT
CAAGAGGGCATTAGCAATAGTGTTTATAAGGCCCCCTTGTTAACCCTAAACGGGTAGCATATGCTTCCCG
GGTAGTAGTATATACTATCCAGACTAACCCTAATTCAATAGCATATGTTACCCAACGGGAAGCATATGCT
ATCGAATTAGGGTTAGTAAAAGGGTCCTAAGGAACAGCGATATCTCCCACCCCATGAGCTGTCACGGTTT
TATTTACATGGGGTCAGGATTCCACGAGGGTAGTGAACCATTTTAGTCACAAGGGCAGTGGCTGAAGATC
AAGGAGCGGGCAGTGAACTCTCCTGAATCTTCGCCTGCTTCTTCATTCTCCTTCGTTTAGCTAATAGAAT
AACTGCTGAGTTGTGAACAGTAAGGTGTATGTGAGGTGCTCGAAAACAAGGTTTCAGGTGACGCCCCCAG
AATAAAATTTGGACGGGGGGTTCAGTGGTGGCATTGTGCTATGACACCAATATAACCCTCACAAACCCCT
TGGGCAATAAATACTAGTGTAGGAATGAAACATTCTGAATATCTTTAACAATAGAAATCCATGGGGTGGG
GACAAGCCGTAAAGACTGGATGTCCATCTCACACGAATTTATGGCTATGGGCAACACATAATCCTAGTGC
AATATGATACTGGGGTTATTAAGATGTGTCCCAGGCAGGGACCAAGACAGGTGAACCATGTTGTTACACT
CTATTTGTAACAAGGGGAAAGAGAGTGGACGCCGACAGCAGCGGACTCCACTGGTTGTCTCTAACACCCC
CGAAAATTAAACGGGGCTCCACGCCAATGGGGCCCATAAACAAAGACAAGTGGCCACTCTTTTTTTTGAA
ATTGTGGAGTGGGGGCACGCGTCAGCCCCCACACGCCGCCCTGCGGTTTTGGACTGTAAAATAAGGGTGT
AATAACTTGGCTGATTGTAACCCCGCTAACCACTGCGGTCAAACCACTTGCCCACAAAACCACTAATGGC
ACCCCGGGGAATACCTGCATAAGTAGGTGGGCGGGCCAAGATAGGGGCGCGATTGCTGCGATCTGGAGGA
CAAATTACACACACTTGCGCCTGAGCGCCAAGCACAGGGTTGTTGGTCCTCATATTCACGAGGTCGCTGA
GAGCACGGTGGGCTAATGTTGCCATGGGTAGCATATACTACCCAAATATCTGGATAGCATATGCTATCCT
AATCTATATCTGGGTAGCATAGGCTATCCTAATCTATATCTGGGTAGCATATGCTATCCTAATCTATATC
TGGGTAGTATATGCTATCCTAATTTATATCTGGGTAGCATAGGCTATCCTAATCTATATCTGGGTAGCAT
ATGCTATCCTAATCTATATCTGGGTAGTATATGCTATCCTAATCTGTATCCGGGTAGCATATGCTATCCT
AATAGAGATTAGGGTAGTATATGCTATCCTAATTTATATCTGGGTAGCATATACTACCCAAATATCTGGA
TAGCATATGCTATCCTAATCTATATCTGGGTAGCATATGCTATCCTAATCTATATCTGGGTAGCATAGGC
TATCCTAATCTATATCTGGGTAGCATATGCTATCCTAATCTATATCTGGGTAGTATATGCTATCCTAATT
TATATCTGGGTAGCATAGGCTATCCTAATCTATATCTGGGTAGCATATGCTATCCTAATCTATATCTGGG
TAGTATATGCTATCCTAATCTGTATCCGGGTAGCATATGCTATCCTCATGCATATACAGTCAGCATATGA
TACCCAGTAGTAGAGTGGGAGTGCTATCCTTTGCATATGCCGCCACCTCCCAAGGGGGCGTGAATTTTCG
CTGCTTGTCCTTTTCCTGCTGGTTGCTCCCATTCTTAGGTGAATTTAAGGAGGCCAGGCTAAAGCCGTCG
CATGTCTGATTGCTCACCAGGTAAATGTCGCTAATGTTTTCCAACGCGAGAAGGTGTTGAGCGCGGAGCT
GAGTGACGTGACAACATGGGTATGCCCAATTGCCCCATGTTGGGAGGACGAAAATGGTGACAAGACAGAT
GGCCAGAAATACACCAACAGCACGCATGATGTCTACTGGGGATTTATTCTTTAGTGCGGGGGAATACACG
GCTTTTAATACGATTGAGGGCGTCTCCTAACAAGTTACATCACTCCTGCCCTTCCTCACCCTCATCTCCA
TCACCTCCTTCATCTCCGTCATCTCCGTCATCACCCTCCGCGGCAGCCCCTTCCACCATAGGTGGAAACC
AGGGAGGCAAATCTACTCCATCGTCAAAGCTGCACACAGTCACCCTGATATTGCAGGTAGGAGCGGGCTT
TGTCATAACAAGGTCCTTAATCGCATCCTTCAAAACCTCAGCAAATATATGAGTTTGTAAAAAGACCATG
AAATAACAGACAATGGACTCCCTTAGCGGGCCAGGTTGTGGGCCGGGTCCAGGGGCCATTCCAAAGGGGA
GACGACTCAATGGTGTAAGACGACATTGTGGAATAGCAAGGGCAGTTCCTCGCCTTAGGTTGTAAAGGGA
GGTCTTACTACCTCCATATACGAACACACCGGCGACCCAAGTTCCTTCGTCGGTAGTCCTTTCTACGTGA
CTCCTAGCCAGGAGAGCTCTTAAACCTTCTGCAATGTTCTCAAATTTCGGGTTGGAACCTCCTTGACCAC
GATGCTTTTCCAAACCACCCTCCTTTTTTGCGCCCTGCCTCCATCACCCTGACCCCGGGGTCCAGTGCTT
GGGCCTTCTCCTGGGTCATCTGCGGGGCCCTGCTCTATCGCTCCCGGGGGCACGTCAGGCTCACCATCTG
GGCCACCTTCTTGGTGGTATTCAAAATAATCGGCTTCCCCTACAGGGTGGAAAAATGGCCTTCTACCTGG
AGGGGGCCTGCGCGGTGGAGACCCGGATGATGATGACTGACTACTGGGACTCCTGGGCCTCTTTTCTCCA
CGTCCACGACCTCTCCCCCTGGCTCTTTCACGACTTCCCCCCCTGGCTCTTTCACGTCCTCTACCCCGGC
GGCCTCCACTACCTCCTCGACCCCGGCCTCCACTACCTCCTCGACCCCGGCCTCCACTGCCTCCTCGACC
CCGGCCTCCACCTCCTGCTCCTGCCCCTCCTGCTCCTGCCCCTCCTCCTGCTCCTGCCCCTCCTGCCCCT
CCTGCTCCTGCCCCTCCTGCCCCTCCTGCTCCTGCCCCTCCTGCCCCTCCTGCTCCTGCCCCTCCTGCCC
CTCCTCCTGCTCCTGCCCCTCCTGCCCCTCCTCCTGCTCCTGCCCCTCCTGCCCCTCCTGCTCCTGCCCC
TCCTGCCCCTCCTGCTCCTGCCCCTCCTGCCCCTCCTGCTCCTGCCCCTCCTGCTCCTGCCCCTCCTGCT
CCTGCCCCTCCTGCTCCTGCCCCTCCTGCCCCTCCTGCCCCTCCTCCTGCTCCTGCCCCTCCTGCTCCTG
CCCCTCCTGCCCCTCCTGCCCCTCCTGCTCCTGCCCCTCCTCCTGCTCCTGCCCCTCCTGCCCCTCCTGC
CCCTCCTCCTGCTCCTGCCCCTCCTGCCCCTCCTCCTGCTCCTGCCCCTCCTCCTGCTCCTGCCCCTCCT
GCCCCTCCTGCCCCTCCTCCTGCTCCTGCCCCTCCTGCCCCTCCTCCTGCTCCTGCCCCTCCTCCTGCTC
CTGCCCCTCCTGCCCCTCCTGCCCCTCCTCCTGCTCCTGCCCCTCCTCCTGCTCCTGCCCCTCCTGCCCC
TCCTGCCCCTCCTGCCCCTCCTCCTGCTCCTGCCCCTCCTCCTGCTCCTGCCCCTCCTGCTCCTGCCCCT
CCCGCTCCTGCTCCTGCTCCTGTTCCACCGTGGGTCCCTTTGCAGCCAATGCAACTTGGACGTTTTTGGG
GTCTCCGGACACCATCTCTATGTCTTGGCCCTGATCCTGAGCCGCCCGGGGCTCCTGGTCTTCCGCCTCC
TCGTCCTCGTCCTCTTCCCCGTCCTCGTCCATGGTTATCACCCCCTCTTCTTTGAGGTCCACTGCCGCCG
GAGCCTTCTGGTCCAGATGTGTCTCCCTTCTCTCCTAGGCCATTTCCAGGTCCTGTACCTGGCCCCTCGT
CAGACATGATTCACACTAAAAGAGATCAATAGACATCTTTATTAGACGACGCTCAGTGAATACAGGGAGT
GCAGACTCCTGCCCCCTCCAACAGCCCCCCCACCCTCATCCCCTTCATGGTCGCTGTCAGACAGATCCAG
GTCTGAAAATTCCCCATCCTCCGAACCATCCTCGTCCTCATCACCAATTACTCGCAGCCCGGAAAACTCC
CGCTGAACATCCTCAAGATTTGCGTCCTGAGCCTCAAGCCAGGCCTCAAATTCCTCGTCCCCCTTTTTGC
TGGACGGTAGGGATGGGGATTCTCGGGACCCCTCCTCTTCCTCTTCAAGGTCACCAGACAGAGATGCTAC
TGGGGCAACGGAAGAAAAGCTGGGTGCGGCCTGTGAGGATCAGCTTATCGATGATAAGCTGTCAAACATG
AGAATTCTTGAAGACGAAAGGGCCTCGTGATACGCCTATTTTTATAGGTTAATGTCATGATAATAATGGT
TTCTTAGACGTCAGGTGGCACTTTTCGGGGAAATGTGCGCGGAACCCCTATTTGTTTATTTTTCTAAATA
CATTCAAATATGTATCCGCTCATGAGACAATAACCCTGATAAATGCTTCAATAATATTGAAAAAGGAAGA
GTATGAGTATTCAACATTTCCGTGTCGCCCTTATTCCCTTTTTTGCGGCATTTTGCCTTCCTGTTTTTGC
TCACCCAGAAACGCTGGTGAAAGTAAAAGATGCTGAAGATCAGTTGGGTGCACGAGTGGGTTACATCGAA
CTGGATCTCAACAGCGGTAAGATCCTTGAGAGTTTTCGCCCCGAAGAACGTTTTCCAATGATGAGCACTT
TTAAAGTTCTGCTATGTGGCGCGGTATTATCCCGTGTTGACGCCGGGCAAGAGCAACTCGGTCGCCGCAT
ACACTATTCTCAGAATGACTTGGTTGAGTACTCACCAGTCACAGAAAAGCATCTTACGGATGGCATGACA
GTAAGAGAATTATGCAGTGCTGCCATAACCATGAGTGATAACACTGCGGCCAACTTACTTCTGACAACGA
TCGGAGGACCGAAGGAGCTAACCGCTTTTTTGCACAACATGGGGGATCATGTAACTCGCCTTGATCGTTG
GGAACCGGAGCTGAATGAAGCCATACCAAACGACGAGCGTGACACCACGATGCCTGCAGCAATGGCAACA
ACGTTGCGCAAACTATTAACTGGCGAACTACTTACTCTAGCTTCCCGGCAACAATTAATAGACTGGATGG
AGGCGGATAAAGTTGCAGGACCACTTCTGCGCTCGGCCCTTCCGGCTGGCTGGTTTATTGCTGATAAATC
TGGAGCCGGTGAGCGTGGGTCTCGCGGTATCATTGCAGCACTGGGGCCAGATGGTAAGCCCTCCCGTATC
GTAGTTATCTACACGACGGGGAGTCAGGCAACTATGGATGAACGAAATAGACAGATCGCTGAGATAGGTG
CCTCACTGATTAAGCATTGGTAACTGTCAGACCAAGTTTACTCATATATACTTTAGATTGATTTAAAACT
TCATTTTTAATTTAAAAGGATCTAGGTGAAGATCCTTTTTGATAATCTCATGACCAAAATCCCTTAACGT
GAGTTTTCGTTCCACTGAGCGTCAGACCCCGTAGAAAAGATCAAAGGATCTTCTTGAGATCCTTTTTTTC
TGCGCGTAATCTGCTGCTTGCAAACAAAAAAACCACCGCTACCAGCGGTGGTTTGTTTGCCGGATCAAGA
GCTACCAACTCTTTTTCCGAAGGTAACTGGCTTCAGCAGAGCGCAGATACCAAATACTGTCCTTCTAGTG
TAGCCGTAGTTAGGCCACCACTTCAAGAACTCTGTAGCACCGCCTACATACCTCGCTCTGCTAATCCTGT
TACCAGTGGCTGCTGCCAGTGGCGATAAGTCGTGTCTTACCGGGTTGGACTCAAGACGATAGTTACCGGA
TAAGGCGCAGCGGTCGGGCTGAACGGGGGGTTCGTGCACACAGCCCAGCTTGGAGCGAACGACCTACACC
GAACTGAGATACCTACAGCGTGAGCTATGAGAAAGCGCCACGCTTCCCGAAGGGAGAAAGGCGGACAGGT
ATCCGGTAAGCGGCAGGGTCGGAACAGGAGAGCGCACGAGGGAGCTTCCAGGGGGAAACGCCTGGTATCT
TTATAGTCCTGTCGGGTTTCGCCACCTCTGACTTGAGCGTCGATTTTTGTGATGCTCGTCAGGGGGGCGG
AGCCTATGGAAAAACGCCAGCAACGCGGCCTTTTTACGGTTCCTGGCCTTTTGCTGGCCTTGAAGCTGTC
CCTGATGGTCGTCATCTACCTGCCTGGACAGCATGGCCTGCAACGCGGGCATCCCGATGCCGCCGGAAGC
GAGAAGAATCATAATGGGGAAGGCCATCCAGCCTCGCGTCGAATTCGTCGACCTCGAAATTCTACCGGGT
AGGGGAGGCGCTTTTCCCAAGGCAGTCTGGAGCATGCGCTTTAGCAGCCCCGCTGGGCACTTGGCGCTAC
ACAAGTGGCCTCTGGCCTCGCACACATTCCACATCCACCGGTAGGCGCCAACCGGCTCCGTTCTTTGGTG
GCCCCTTCGCGCCACCTTCTACTCCTCCCCTAGTCAGGAAGTTCCCCCCCGCCCCGCAGCTCGCGTCGTG
CAGGACGTGACAAATGGAAGTAGCACGTCTCACTAGTCTCGTGCAGATGGACAGCACCGCTGAGCAATGG
AAGCGGGTAGGCCTTTGGGGCAGCGGCCAATAGCAGCTTTGCTCCTTCGCTTTCTGGGCTCAGAGGCTGG
GAAGGGGTGGGTCCGGGGGCGGGCTCAGGGGCGGGCTCAGGGGCGGGGCGGGCGCCCGAAGGTCCTCCGG
AGGCCCGGCATTCTGCACGCTTCAAAAGCGCACGTCTGCCGCGCTGTTCTCCTCTTCCTCATCTCCGGGC
CTTTCGACCTGCATCCATCTAGATCTCGAGCAGCTGAAGCTTACCATGACCGAGTACAAGCCCACGGTGC
GCCTCGCCACCCGCGACGACGTCCCCAGGGCCGTACGCACCCTCGCCGCCGCGTTCGCCGACTACCCCGC
CACGCGCCACACCGTCGATCCGGACCGCCACATCGAGCGGGTCACCGAGCTGCAAGAACTCTTCCTCACG
CGCGTCGGGCTCGACATCGGCAAGGTGTGGGTCGCGGACGACGGCGCCGCGGTGGCGGTCTGGACCACGC
CGGAGAGCGTCGAAGCGGGGGCGGTGTTCGCCGAGATCGGCCCGCGCATGGCCGAGTTGAGCGGTTCCCG
GCTGGCCGCGCAGCAACAGATGGAAGGCCTCCTGGCGCCGCACCGGCCCAAGGAGCCCGCGTGGTTCCTG
GCCACCGTCGGCGTCTCGCCCGACCACCAGGGCAAGGGTCTGGGCAGCGCCGTCGTGCTCCCCGGAGTGG
AGGCGGCCGAGCGCGCCGGGGTGCCCGCCTTCCTGGAGACCTCCGCGCCCCGCAACCTCCCCTTCTACGA
GCGGCTCGGCTTCACCGTCACCGCCGACGTCGAGGTGCCCGAAGGACCGCGCACCTGGTGCATGACCCGC
AAGCCCGGTGCCTGACGCCCGCCCCACGACCCGCAGCGCCCGACCGAAAGGAGCGCACGACCCCATGCAT
CGATGATATCAGATCCCCGGGATGCAGAAATTGATGATCTATTAAACAATAAAGATGTCCACTAAAATGG
AAGTTTTTCCTGTCATACTTTGTTAAGAAGGGTGAGAACAGAGTACCTACATTTTGAATGGAAGGATTGG
AGCTACGGGGGTGGGGGTGGGGTGGGATTAGATAAATGCCTGCTCTTTACTGAAGGCTCTTTACTATTGC
TTTATGATAATGTTTCATAGTTGGATATCATAATTTAAACAAGCAAAACCAAATTAAGGGCCAGCTCATT
CCTCCCACTCATGATCTATAGATCTATAGATCTCTCGTGGGATCATTGTTTTTCTCTTGATTCCCACTTT
GTGGTTCTAAGTACTGTGGTTTCCAAATGTGTCAGTTTCATAGCCTGAAGAACGAGATCAGCAGCCTCTG
TTCCACATACACTTCATTCTCAGTATTGTTTTGCCAAGTTCTAATTCCATCAGAAGCTGGTCGACCAATT
CTCATGTTTGACAGCTTATCATCGCAGATCCGGGCAACGTTGTTGCCATTGCTGCAGGCGCAGAACTGGT
AGGTATGGAAGATCTATACATTGAATCAATATTGGCAATTAGCCATATTAGTCATTGGTTATATAGCATA
AATCAATATTGGCTATTGGCCATTGCATACGTTGTATCTATATCATAATATGTACGCGTCCGC
