>Addgene plasmid #68342 | HuEV-A | addgene partial sequence | sequence record 132689 | LNCX 5'-AGCTCGTTTAGTGAACCGTCAGATC-3'
CCGCTTCGCTCTCTGCTCCTCCTGTTCGACAGTCAGCCGCAGAAGTTCTTATTCTCTAGAAAGTATAGGA
ACTTCACAATGGACTACAAGGACGACGACGACAAGGATTATAAAGATGATGATGATAAAGACTATAAGGA
TGACGATGACAAAGGCAAGCCCATCCCCAACCCCCTGCTGGGCCTGGACAGCACCTACCGTTCGTATAAT
GTATGCTATACGAAGTTATCCATGGTGAGCAAGGGCGAGGAGCTGTTCACCGGGGTGGTGCCCATCCTGG
TCGAGCTGGACGGCGACGTAAACGGCCACAAGTTCAGCGTGTCCGGTGAGGGCGAGGGCGATGCCACCTA
CGGCAAGCTGACCCTGAAGCTGATCTGCACCACCGGCAAGCTGCCCGTGCCCTGGCCCACCCTCGTGACC
ACCCTGGGCTACGGCCTGCAGTGCTTCGCCCGCTACCCCGACCACATGAAGCAGCACGACTTCTTCAAGT
CCGCCATGCCCGAAGGCTACGTCCAGGAGCGCACCATCTTCTTCAAGGACGACGGCAACTACAAGACCCG
CGCCGAGGTGAAGTTCGAGGGCGACACCCTGGTGAACCGCATCGAGCTGAAGGGCATCGACTTCAAGGAG
GACGGCAACATCCTGGGGCACAAGCTGGAGTACAACTACAACAGCCACAACGTCTATATCACCGCCGACA
AGCAGAAGAACGGCATCAAGGCCAACTTTAAGATCCGCCACAACATCGAGGACGGCGGCGTGCAGCTCGC
CGACCACTACCAGCAGAACACCCCCATCGGCGACGGCCCCGTGCTGCTGCCCGACAACCACTACCTGAGC
TACCAGTCCAAGCTGAGCAAAGACCCCAACGAGAAGCGCGATCACATGGTCCTGCTGGAGTTCGTGACCG
CCGCCGGGATCACTCTCGGCATGGACGA
