>Addgene plasmid #68342 | HuEV-A | addgene partial sequence | sequence record 132690 | EBV-rev 5'-GTGGTTTGTCCAAACTCATC-3'
CGGCCTTGCCGGCCTCGAGCGGCCGCTAGCAAGCTTGCTAGCAGCTGGTACCGGATCCATCACCACTTTG
TACAAGAAAGCTGAACGAGAAACGTAAAATGATATAAATATCAATATATTAAATTAGATTTTGCATAAAA
AACAGACTACATAATACTGTAAAACACAACATATCCAGTCACTATGGTCGACCTGCAGACTGGCTGTGTA
TAAGGGAGCCTGACATTTATATTCCCCAGAACATCAGGTTAATGGCGTTTTTGATGTCATTTTCGCGGTG
GCTGAGATCAGCCACTTCTTCCCCGATAACGGAGACCGGCACACTGGCCATATCGGTGGTCATCATGCGC
CAGCTTTCATCCCCGATATGCACCACCGGGTAAAGTTCACGGGAGACTTTATCTGACAGCAGACGTGCAC
TGGCCAGGGGGATCACCATCCGTCGCCCGGGCGTGTCAATAATATCACTCTGTACATCCACAAACAGACG
ATAACGGCTCTCTCTTTTATAGGTGTAAACCTTAAACTGCATTTCACCAGCCCCTGTTCTCGTCAGCAAA
AGAGCCGTTCATTTCAATAAACCGGGCGACCTCAGCCATCCCTTCCTGATTTTCCGCTTTCCAGCGTTCG
GCACGCAGACGACGGGCTTCATTCTGCATGGTTGTGCTTACCAGACCGGAGATATTGACATCATATATGC
CTTGAGCAACTGATAGCTGTCGCTGTCAACTGTCACTGTAATACGCTGCTTCATAGCATACCTCTTTTTG
ACATACTTCGGGTATACATATCAGTATATATTCTTATACCGCAAAAATCAGCGCGCAAATACGCATACTG
TTATCTGGCTTTTAGTAAGCCGGATCCACGCGTTTACGCCCCGCCCTGCCACTCATCGCAGTACTGTTGT
AATTCATTAAGCATTCTGCCGACATGGAAGCCATCACAAACGGCATGATGAACCTGAATCGCCAGCGGCA
TCAGCACCTTGTCGCCT
